>Addgene plasmid #65779 | VVT1 | depositor full sequence | sequence record 112660 | VVT1 sequence 2324 bps
GACGTCGCTAGCTGTACAAAAAAGCAGGCTTTAAAGGAACCAATTCAGTCGACTGGATCCGGTACCAAGG
TCGGGCAGGAAGAGGGCCTATTTCCCATGATTCCTTCATATTTGCATATACGATACAAGGCTGTTAGAGA
GATAATTAGAATTAATTTGACTGTAAACACAAAGATATTAGTACAAAATACGTGACGTAGAAAGTAATAA
TTTCTTGGGTAGTTTGCAGTTTTAAAATTATGTTTTAAAATGGACTATCATATGCTTACCGTAACTTGAA
AGTATTTCGATTTCTTGGCTTTATATATCTTGTGGAAAGGACGAAACACCCGAGACGATTAATGCGTCTC
GGTTTTAGTACTCTGTAATTTTAGGTATGAGGTAGACGAAAATTGTACTTATACCTAAAATTACAGAATC
TACTAAAACAAGGCAAAATGCCGTGTTTATCTCGTCAACTTGTTGGCGAGATTTTTTTAAGCTTGGGCCG
CTCGAGGTACCTCTCTACATATGACATGTGAGCAAAAGGCCAGCAAAAGGCCAGGAACCGTAAAAAGGCC
GCGTTGCTGGCGTTTTTCCATAGGCTCCGCCCCCCTGACGAGCATCACAAAAATCGACGCTCAAGTCAGA
GGTGGCGAAACCCGACAGGACTATAAAGATACCAGGCGTTTCCCCCTGGAAGCTCCCTCGTGCGCTCTCC
TGTTCCGACCCTGCCGCTTACCGGATACCTGTCCGCCTTTCTCCCTTCGGGAAGCGTGGCGCTTTCTCAT
AGCTCACGCTGTAGGTATCTCAGTTCGGTGTAGGTCGTTCGCTCCAAGCTGGGCTGTGTGCACGAACCCC
CCGTTCAGCCCGACCGCTGCGCCTTATCCGGTAACTATCGTCTTGAGTCCAACCCGGTAAGACACGACTT
ATCGCCACTGGCAGCAGCCACTGGTAACAGGATTAGCAGAGCGAGGTATGTAGGCGGTGCTACAGAGTTC
TTGAAGTGGTGGCCTAACTACGGCTACACTAGAAGAACAGTATTTGGTATCTGCGCTCTGCTGAAGCCAG
TTACCTTCGGAAAAAGAGTTGGTAGCTCTTGATCCGGCAAACAAACCACCGCTGGTAGCGGTGGTTTTTT
TGTTTGCAAGCAGCAGATTACGCGCAGAAAAAAAGGATCTCAAGAAGATCCTTTGATCTTTTCTACGGGG
TCTGACGCTCAGTGGAACGAAAACTCACGTTAAGGGATTTTGGTCATGAGATTATCAAAAAGGATCTTCA
CCTAGATCCTTTTAAATTAAAAATGAAGTTTTAAATCAATCTAAAGTATATATGAGTAAACTTGGTCTGA
CAGTTACCAATGCTTAATCAGTGAGGCACCTATCTCAGCGATCTGTCTATTTCGTTCATCCATAGTTGCC
TGACTCCCCGTCGTGTAGATAACTACGATACGGGAGGGCTTACCATCTGGCCCCAGTGCTGCAATGATAC
CGCGAGACCCACGCTCACCGGCTCCAGATTTATCAGCAATAAACCAGCCAGCCGGAAGGGCCGAGCGCAG
AAGTGGTCCTGCAACTTTATCCGCCTCCATCCAGTCTATTAATTGTTGCCGGGAAGCTAGAGTAAGTAGT
TCGCCAGTTAATAGTTTGCGCAACGTTGTTGCCATTGCTACAGGCATCGTGGTGTCACGCTCGTCGTTTG
GTATGGCTTCATTCAGCTCCGGTTCCCAACGATCAAGGCGAGTTACATGATCCCCCATGTTGTGCAAAAA
AGCGGTTAGCTCCTTCGGTCCTCCGATCGTTGTCAGAAGTAAGTTGGCCGCAGTGTTATCACTCATGGTT
ATGGCAGCACTGCATAATTCTCTTACTGTCATGCCATCCGTAAGATGCTTTTCTGTGACTGGTGAGTACT
CAACCAAGTCATTCTGAGAATAGTGTATGCGGCGACCGAGTTGCTCTTGCCCGGCGTCAATACGGGATAA
TACCGCGCCACATAGCAGAACTTTAAAAGTGCTCATCATTGGAAAACGTTCTTCGGGGCGAAAACTCTCA
AGGATCTTACCGCTGTTGAGATCCAGTTCGATGTAACCCACTCGTGCACCCAACTGATCTTCAGCATCTT
TTACTTTCACCAGCGTTTCTGGGTGAGCAAAAACAGGAAGGCAAAATGCCGCAAAAAAGGGAATAAGGGC
GACACGGAAATGTTGAATACTCATACTCTTCCTTTTTCAATATTATTGAAGCATTTATCAGGGTTATTGT
CTCATGAGCGGATACATATTTGAATGTATTTAGAAAAATAAACAAATAGGGGTTCCGCGCACATTTCCCC
GAAAAGTGCCACCT
Features (pLannotate 1.2.2; 6 found; start..end, strand, type, name):
     13..30      +  protein_bind   attB1 (fragment): mutant version of attB; recombination site for the Gateway® BP reaction BP Clonase™
     82..322     +  promoter       U6 promoter: RNA polymerase III promoter for human U6 snRNA
    413..471     +  misc_RNA       Sa gRNA scaffold (fragment): guide RNA scaffold for the Staphylococcus aureus CRISPR/Cas9 system
    575..1163    -  rep_origin     ori: high-copy-number ColE1/pMB1/pBR322/pUC origin of replication
   1334..2194    -  CDS            AmpR: β-lactamase; bla; confers resistance to ampicillin, carbenicillin, and related antibiotics
   2195..2299    -  promoter       AmpR promoter: bla
