[The description below was written by a language model from this plasmid's Addgene catalogue record and pLannotate feature annotations shown in this document.]
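Description:
VVT1 is a small (about 2.3 kb) mammalian expression and CRISPR cloning plasmid built on the MLM3636 guide RNA backbone. It is designed to express single guide RNAs for Staphylococcus aureus Cas9 (SaCas9) in human cells. It is maintained in E. coli through a high-copy ColE1/pUC-type origin of replication and selected with ampicillin via a β-lactamase gene driven by its native bla promoter. The record lists no mammalian selection marker or reporter, and the plasmid does not encode Cas9 itself, so the nuclease has to come from a separate source.

The payload is a synthetic cassette in which the human U6 promoter, an RNA polymerase III promoter suited to short, precisely initiated transcripts, sits upstream of the SaCas9 guide RNA scaffold. The plasmid is supplied without a spacer. BsmBI sites between promoter and scaffold allow a user-chosen targeting sequence to be inserted, producing a complete sgRNA transcription unit. The automated annotation matches only a fragment of the reference Sa gRNA scaffold. This may reflect the depositor's note that VVT1 carries the full-length guide RNA predicted from the natural S. aureus CRISPR locus rather than the commonly used shortened form. A short attB1-like fragment upstream of U6 is also annotated and appears to be a backbone remnant with no stated function.

VVT1 was made for work on Cas9 nucleases with altered PAM specificities. The depositing lab now recommends BPK2660 instead, because its truncated scaffold gives higher mutagenesis rates for the same spacer.
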