Addgene plasmid #65779: VVT1
Purpose: The Joung Lab recommends using BPK2660 (Addgene plasmid 70709) instead of VVT1 as guide RNAs cloned into BPK2660 are more effective than this plasmid. Human expression plasmid for S. aureus Cas9 sgRNA
Depositing lab: Keith Joung. Depositing organization: Massachusetts General Hospital. Publication: Engineered CRISPR-Cas9 nucleases with altered PAM specificities. Kleinstiver BP, Prew MS, Tsai SQ, Topkar VV, Nguyen NT, Zheng Z, Gonzales AP, Li Z, Peterson RT, Yeh JJ, Aryee MJ, Joung JK. Nature. 2015 Jun 22. doi: 10.1038/nature14592. PubMed 26098369.
Backbone
  Vector backbone: MLM3636
  Backbone manufacturer: Joung lab (Addgene Plasmid # 43860)
  Vector type: Mammalian Expression, CRISPR
Growth in bacteria
  Bacterial resistance: Ampicillin, 100 μg/mL
  Growth temperature: 37°C
  Growth strain: XL1 Blue
  Copy number: High Copy
Gene/Insert
  Gene/Insert name: SaCas9 gRNA backbone, without spacer sequence
  Species: Synthetic
  Promoter: U6
  Cloning method: Gibson Cloning
  Sequencing primers: 5′ OS280 (5'-CAGGGTTATTGTCTCATGAGCGG-3')
Terms and licenses: Academic/Nonprofit Terms; Industry Terms: Not Available to Industry
Depositor comments: Use BsmBI sites to insert sgRNA spacer sequence into the vector. See the supplemental document "Joung Lab gRNA Cloning Protocol" for more details. UPDATE 5/31/2016: The Joung Lab recommends using BPK2660 (Addgene plasmid # 70709) instead of VVT1 as an SaCas9 guide RNA cloning vector, as guide RNAs cloned into BPK2660 are more effective than those cloned into VVT1. The difference in efficacy is due to VVT1 containing the full length guide RNA (predicted from the natural CRISPR sequence in S. aureus), whereas BPK2660 uses a truncated gRNA that is more effective. For the same oligo/spacer, the rate of mutagenesis is greater using BPK2660. See Kleinstiver et al., 2015 Nat Biotech for additional information on the truncated gRNA plasmid (https://www.ncbi.nlm.nih.gov/pubmed/26524662)
How to cite: VVT1 was a gift from Keith Joung (Addgene plasmid # 65779 ; http://n2t.net/addgene:65779 ; RRID:Addgene_65779)
