>Addgene plasmid #65779 | VVT1 | addgene partial sequence | sequence record 116174 | hU6-F 5'-GAGGGCCTATTTCCCATGATT-3'
AGGCTGTTAGAGAGATAATTAGAATTAATTTGACTGTAAACACAAAGATATTAGTACAAAATACGTGACG
TAGAAAGTAATAATTTCTTGGGTAGTTTGCAGTTTTAAAATTATGTTTTAAAATGGACTATCATATGCTT
ACCGTAACTTGAAAGTATTTCGATTTCTTGGCTTTATATATCTTGTGGAAAGGACGAAACACCCGAGACG
ATTAATGCGTCTCGGTTTTAGTACTCTGTAATTTTAGGTATGAGGTAGACGAAAATTGTACTTATACCTA
AAATTACAGAATCTACTAAAACAAGGCAAAATGCCGTGTTTATCTCGTCAACTTGTTGGCGAGATTTTTT
TAAGCTTGGGCCGCTCGAGGTACCTCTCTACATATGACATGTGAGCAAAAGGCCAGCAAAAGGCCAGGAA
CCGTAAAAAGGCCGCGTTGCTGGCGTTTTTCCATAGGCTCCGCCCCCCTGACGAGCATCACAAAAATCGA
CGCTCAAGTCAGAGGTGGCGAAACCCGACAGGACTATAAAGATACCAGGCGTTTCCCCCTGGAAGCTCCC
TCGTGCGCTCTCCTGTTCCGACCCTGCCGCTTACCGGATACCTGTCCGCCTTTCTCCCTTCGGGAAGCGT
GGCGCTTTCTCATAGCTCACGCTGTAGGTATCTCAGTTCGGTGTAGGTCGTTCGCTCCAAGCTGGGCTGT
GTGCACGAACCCCCCGTTCAGCCCGACCGCTGCGCCTTATCCGGTAACTATCGTCTTGAGTCCAACCCGG
TAAGACACGACTTATCGCCACTGGCAGCAGCCACTGGTAACAGGATTAGCAGAGCGAGGTATGTAGGCGG
TGCTACAGAGTTCTTGAAGTGGTGGCCTAACTACGGCTACACTAGAAGAACAGTATTTGGTATCTGCGCT
CTGCTGAAGCCAGTTACCTTCGGAAAAAGAGTTGGTAGCTCTTGATCCGGCAAACAA
